LOCUS       Exported 6012 bp ds-DNA circular SYN 19-JUL-2021
DEFINITION  Encodes human Ran protein.
ACCESSION   .
VERSION     .
KEYWORDS    pET28a-His6-Ran(Q69L)
SOURCE      synthetic DNA construct
  ORGANISM  synthetic DNA construct
REFERENCE   1 (bases 1 to 6012)
  TITLE     Zeng Lab Plasmids
REFERENCE   2 (bases 1 to 6012)
  AUTHORS   .
  TITLE     Direct Submission
  JOURNAL   Exported Jul 19, 2021 from SnapGene Server 1.1.58
            http://www.snapgene.com
FEATURES             Location/Qualifiers
     source          1..6012
                     /organism="synthetic DNA construct"
                     /mol_type="other DNA"
     RBS             29..51
                     /note="efficient ribosome binding site from bacteriophage
                     T7 gene 10 (Olins and Rangwala, 1989)"
     CDS             70..87
                     /codon_start=1
                     /product="6xHis affinity tag"
                     /label=6xHis
                     /translation="HHHHHH"
     CDS             97..114
                     /codon_start=1
                     /product="thrombin recognition and cleavage site"
                     /label=thrombin site
                     /translation="LVPRGS"
     CDS             118..150
                     /codon_start=1
                     /product="leader peptide from bacteriophage T7 gene 10"
                     /label=T7 tag (gene 10 leader)
                     /note="promotes efficient translation in E. coli"
                     /translation="MASMTGGQQMG"
     CDS             847..864
                     /codon_start=1
                     /product="6xHis affinity tag"
                     /label=6xHis
                     /translation="HHHHHH"
     primer_bind     complement(917..935)
                     /label=T7 Term
                     /note="T7 terminator, reverse primer"
     terminator      931..978
                     /label=T7 terminator
                     /note="transcription terminator for bacteriophage T7 RNA
                     polymerase"
     rep_origin      1015..1470
                     /direction=RIGHT
                     /label=f1 ori
                     /note="f1 bacteriophage origin of replication; arrow
                     indicates direction of (+) strand synthesis"
     primer_bind     complement(1102..1121)
                     /label=F1ori-R
                     /note="F1 origin, reverse primer"
     primer_bind     1312..1333
                     /label=F1ori-F
                     /note="F1 origin, forward primer"
     CDS             complement(1562..2377)
                     /codon_start=1
                     /gene="aph(3')-Ia"
                     /product="aminoglycoside phosphotransferase"
                     /label=KanR
                     /note="confers resistance to kanamycin in bacteria or G418
                     (Geneticin(R)) in eukaryotes"
                     /translation="MSHIQRETSCSRPRLNSNMDADLYGYKWARDNVGQSGATIYRLYG
                     KPDAPELFLKHGKGSVANDVTDEMVRLNWLTEFMPLPTIKHFIRTPDDAWLLTTAIPGK
                     TAFQVLEEYPDSGENIVDALAVFLRRLHSIPVCNCPFNSDRVFRLAQAQSRMNNGLVDA
                     SDFDDERNGWPVEQVWKEMHKLLPFSPDSVVTHGDFSLDNLIFDEGKLIGCIDVGRVGI
                     ADRYQDLAILWNCLGEFSPSLQKRLFQKYGIDNPDMNKLQFHLMLDEFF"
     primer_bind     2285..2304
                     /label=Kan-R
                     /note="Kanamycin resistance gene, reverse primer"
     primer_bind     2369..2388
                     /label=pENTR-R
                     /note="pENTR vectors, reverse primer"
     rep_origin      2499..3087
                     /direction=RIGHT
                     /label=ori
                     /note="high-copy-number ColE1/pMB1/pBR322/pUC origin of
                     replication"
     primer_bind     2988..3007
                     /label=pBR322ori-F
                     /note="pBR322 origin, forward primer"
     primer_bind     3241..3258
                     /label=L4440
                     /note="L4440 vector, forward primer"
     misc_feature    3273..3412
                     /label=bom
                     /note="basis of mobility region from pBR322"
     primer_bind     complement(3338..3357)
                     /label=pRS-marker
                     /note="pRS vectors, use to sequence yeast selectable
                     marker"
     primer_bind     3498..3520
                     /label=pGEX 3'
                     /note="pGEX vectors, reverse primer"
     CDS             complement(3514..3705)
                     /codon_start=1
                     /gene="rop"
                     /product="Rop protein, which maintains plasmids at low copy
                     number"
                     /label=rop
                     /translation="MTKQEKTALNMARFIRSQTLTLLEKLNELDADEQADICESLHDHA
                     DELYRSCLARFGDDGENL"
     CDS             complement(4514..5596)
                     /codon_start=1
                     /gene="lacI"
                     /product="lac repressor"
                     /label=lacI
                     /note="The lac repressor binds to the lac operator to
                     inhibit transcription in E. coli. This inhibition can be
                     relieved by adding lactose or
                     isopropyl-beta-D-thiogalactopyranoside (IPTG)."
                     /translation="MKPVTLYDVAEYAGVSYQTVSRVVNQASHVSAKTREKVEAAMAEL
                     NYIPNRVAQQLAGKQSLLIGVATSSLALHAPSQIVAAIKSRADQLGASVVVSMVERSGV
                     EACKAAVHNLLAQRVSGLIINYPLDDQDAIAVEAACTNVPALFLDVSDQTPINSIIFSH
                     EDGTRLGVEHLVALGHQQIALLAGPLSSVSARLRLAGWHKYLTRNQIQPIAEREGDWSA
                     MSGFQQTMQMLNEGIVPTAMLVANDQMALGAMRAITESGLRVGADISVVGYDDTEDSSC
                     YIPPLTTIKQDFRLLGQTSVDRLLQLSQGQAVKGNQLLPVSLVKRKTTLAPNTQTASPR
                     ALADSLMQLARQVSRLESGQ"
     primer_bind     5558..5577
                     /label=LacI-R
                     /note="LacI, reverse primer"
     promoter        complement(5597..5674)
                     /gene="lacI"
                     /label=lacI promoter
     primer_bind     5880..5899
                     /label=pBRrevBam
                     /note="pBR322 vectors, tet region, downstream of BamHI,
                     reverse primer"
     primer_bind     5983..6002
                     /label=T7
                     /note="T7 promoter, forward primer"
     promoter        5983..6001
                     /label=T7 promoter
                     /note="promoter for bacteriophage T7 RNA polymerase"
     protein_bind    6002..14
                     /label=lac operator
                     /bound_moiety="lac repressor encoded by lacI"
                     /note="The lac repressor binds to the lac operator to
                     inhibit transcription in E. coli. This inhibition can be
                     relieved by adding lactose or
                     isopropyl-beta-D-thiogalactopyranoside (IPTG)."
ORIGIN
        1 cggataacaa ttcccctcta gaaataattt tgtttaactt taagaaggag atataccatg
       61 ggcagcagcc atcatcatca tcatcacagc agcggcctgg tgccgcgcgg cagccatatg
      121 gctagcatga ctggtggaca gcaaatgggt cgcggatccg aattcgagct ccgtcgacgc
      181 atggctgcgc agggagagcc ccaggtccag ttcaaacttg tattggttgg tgatggtggt
      241 actggaaaaa cgaccttcgt gaaacgtcat ttgactggtg aatttgagaa gaagtatgta
      301 gccaccttgg gtgttgaggt tcatccccta gtgttccaca ccaacagagg acctattaag
      361 ttcaatgtat gggacacagc cggcctcgag aaattcggtg gactgagaga tggctattat
      421 atccaagccc agtgtgccat cataatgttt gatgtaacat cgagagttac ttacaagaat
      481 gtgcctaact ggcatagaga tctggtacga gtgtgtgaaa acatccccat tgtgttgtgt
      541 ggcaacaaag tggatattaa ggacaggaaa gtgaaggcga aatccattgt cttccaccga
      601 aagaagaatc ttcagtacta cgacatttct gccaaaagta actacaactt tgaaaagccc
      661 ttcctctggc ttgctaggaa gctcattgga gaccctaact tggaatttgt tgccatgcct
      721 gctctcgccc caccagaagt tgtcatggac ccagctttgg cagcacagta tgagcacgac
      781 ttagaggttg ctcagacaac tactctcccg gatgaggatg atgacctgtg agcggccgca
      841 ctcgagcacc accaccacca ccactgagat ccggctgcta acaaagcccg aaaggaagct
      901 gagttggctg ctgccaccgc tgagcaataa ctagcataac cccttggggc ctctaaacgg
      961 gtcttgaggg gttttttgct gaaaggagga actatatccg gattggcgaa tgggnnnnnn
     1021 nnnnnnnnnn nnnnnnnnnn nnnnnnnnnn nnnnnnnnnn nnnnnnnnnn nnnnnnnnnn
     1081 nnnnnnnnnn nnnnnnnnnn nnnnnnnnnn nnnnnnnnnn nnnnnnnnnn nnnnnnnncn
     1141 nnnnnnnnnn nnnnnnnnnn nnnnnnnnnn nnnnnnnnnn nnnnnnnnnn nnnnnnnnnn
     1201 nnnnnnnnnn nnnnnnnnnn nnnnnnnnnn annnnnnnnn nnnnnnnnnn nnnnnnnnnn
     1261 nnnnnnnnnn nnnnnnnnnn cctttgacgt tggagtccac gttctttnnn nnnnnnnnnn
     1321 nnnnnnnnnn nnnnnnnnnn nnnnacccta tctcggtcta ttcttttgat ttataaggga
     1381 ttttgccgat ttcggcctat tggttaaaaa atgagctgat ttaacaaaaa tttaacgcga
     1441 attttaacaa aatattaacg cttacaattt aggtggcact tttcggggaa atgtgcgcgg
     1501 aacccctatt tgtttatttt tctaaataca ttcaaatatg tatccgctca tgaattaatt
     1561 cttagaaaaa ctcatcgagc atcaaatgaa actgcaattt attcatatca ggattatcaa
     1621 taccatattt ttgaaaaagc cgtttctgta atgaaggaga aaactcaccg aggcagttcc
     1681 ataggatggc aagatcctgg tatcggtctg cgattccgac tcgtccaaca tcaatacaac
     1741 ctattaattt cccctcgtca aaaataaggt tatcaagtga gaaatcacca tgagtgacga
     1801 ctgaatccgg tgagaatggc aaaagtttat gcatttcttt ccagacttgt tcaacaggcc
     1861 agccattacg ctcgtcatca aaatcactcg catcaaccaa accgttattc attcgtgatt
     1921 gcgcctgagc gagacgaaat acgcgatcgc tgttaaaagg acaattacaa acaggaatcg
     1981 aatgcaaccg gcgcaggaac actgccagcg catcaacaat attttcacct gaatcaggat
     2041 attcttctaa tacctggaat gctgttttcc cggggatcgc agtggtgagt aaccatgcat
     2101 catcaggagt acggataaaa tgcttgatgg tcggaagagg cataaattcc gtcagccagt
     2161 ttagtctgac catctcatct gtaacatcat tggcaacgct acctttgcca tgtttcagaa
     2221 acaactctgg cgcatcgggc ttcccataca atcgatagat tgtcgcacct gattgcccga
     2281 cattatcgcg agcccattta tacccatata aatcagcatc catgttggaa tttaatcgcg
     2341 gcctagagca agacgtttcc cgttgaatat ggctcataac accccttgta ttactgttta
     2401 tgtaagcaga cagttttatt gttcatgacc aaaatccctt aacgtgagtt ttcgttccac
     2461 tgagcgtcag accccgtaga aaagatcaaa ggatcttctt gagatccttt ttttctgcgc
     2521 gtaatctgct gcttgcaaac aaaaaaacca ccgctaccag cggtggtttg tttgccggat
     2581 caagagctac caactctttt tccgaaggta actggcttca gcagagcgca gataccaaat
     2641 actgtccttc tagtgtagcc gtagttaggc caccacttca agaactctgt agcaccgcct
     2701 acatacctcg ctctgctaat cctgttacca gtggctgctg ccagtggcga taagtcgtgt
     2761 cttaccgggt tggactcaag acgatagtta ccggataagg cgcagcggtc gggctgaacg
     2821 gggggttcgt gcacacagcc cagcttggag cgaacgacct acaccgaact gagataccta
     2881 cagcgtgagc tatgagaaag cgccacgctt cccgaaggga gaaaggcgga caggtatccg
     2941 gtaagcggca gggtcggaac aggagagcgc acgagggagc ttccaggggg aaacgcctgg
     3001 tatctttata gtcctgtcgg gtttcgccac ctctgacttg agcgtcgatt tttgtgatgc
     3061 tcgtcagggg ggcggagcct atggaaaaac gccagcaacg cggccttttt acggttcctg
     3121 gccttttgct ggccttttgc tcacatgttc tttcctgcgt tatcccctga ttctgtggat
     3181 aaccgtatta ccgcctttga gtgagctgat accgctcgcc gcagccgaac gaccgagcgc
     3241 agcgagtcag tgagcgagga agcggaagag cgcctgatgc ggtattttct ccttacgcat
     3301 ctgtgcggta tttcacaccg caatggtgca ctctcagtac aatctgctct gatgccgcat
     3361 agttaagcca gtatacactc cgctatcgct acgtgactgg gtcatggctg cgccccgaca
     3421 cccgccaaca cccgctgacg cgccctgacg ggcttgtctg ctcccggcat ccgcttacag
     3481 acaagctgtg accgtctccg ggagctgcat gtgtcagagg ttttcaccgt catcaccgaa
     3541 acgcgcgagg cagctgcggt aaagctcatc agcgtggtcg tgaagcgatt cacagatgtc
     3601 tgcctgttca tccgcgtcca gctcgttgag tttctccaga agcgttaatg tctggcttct
     3661 gataaagcgg gccatgttaa gggcggtttt ttcctgtttg gtcactgatg cctccgtgta
     3721 agggggattt ctgttcatgg gggtaatgat accgatgaaa cgagagagga tgctcacgat
     3781 acgggttact gatgatgaac atgcccggtt actggaacgt tgtgagggta aacaactggc
     3841 ggtatggatg cggcgggacc agagaaaaat cactcagggt caatgccagc gcttcgttaa
     3901 tacagatgta ggtgttccac agggtagcca gcagcatcct gcgatgcaga tccggaacat
     3961 aatggtgcag ggcgctgact tccgcgtttc cagactttac gaaacacgga aaccgaagac
     4021 cattcatgtt gttgctcagg tcgcagacgt tttgcagcag cagtcgcttc acgttcgctc
     4081 gcgtatcggt gattcattct gctaaccagt aaggcaaccc cgccagccta gccgggtcct
     4141 caacgacagg agcacgatca tgcgcacccg tggggccgcc atgccggcga taatggcctg
     4201 cttctcgccg aaacgtttgg tggcgggacc agtgacgaag gcttgagcga gggcgtgcaa
     4261 gattccgaat accgcaagcg acaggccgat catcgtcgcg ctccagcgaa agcggtcctc
     4321 gccgaaaatg acccagagcg ctgccggcac ctgtcctacg agttgcatga taaagaagac
     4381 agtcataagt gcggcgacga tagtcatgcc ccgcgcccac cggaaggagc tgactgggtt
     4441 gaaggctctc aagggcatcg gtcgagatcc cggtgcctaa tgagtgagct aacttacatt
     4501 aattgcgttg cgctcactgc ccgctttcca gtcgggaaac ctgtcgtgcc agctgcatta
     4561 atgaatcggc caacgcgcgg ggagaggcgg tttgcgtatt gggcgccagg gtggtttttc
     4621 ttttcaccag tgagacgggc aacagctgat tgcccttcac cgcctggccc tgagagagtt
     4681 gcagcaagcg gtccacgctg gtttgcccca gcaggcgaaa atcctgtttg atggtggtta
     4741 acggcgggat ataacatgag ctgtcttcgg tatcgtcgta tcccactacc gagatatccg
     4801 caccaacgcg cagcccggac tcggtaatgg cgcgcattgc gcccagcgcc atctgatcgt
     4861 tggcaaccag catcgcagtg ggaacgatgc cctcattcag catttgcatg gtttgttgaa
     4921 aaccggacat ggcactccag tcgccttccc gttccgctat cggctgaatt tgattgcgag
     4981 tgagatattt atgccagcca gccagacgca gacgcgccga gacagaactt aatgggcccg
     5041 ctaacagcgc gatttgctgg tgacccaatg cgaccagatg ctccacgccc agtcgcgtac
     5101 cgtcttcatg ggagaaaata atactgttga tgggtgtctg gtcagagaca tcaagaaata
     5161 acgccggaac attagtgcag gcagcttcca cagcaatggc atcctggtca tccagcggat
     5221 agttaatgat cagcccactg acgcgttgcg cgagaagatt gtgcaccgcc gctttacagg
     5281 cttcgacgcc gcttcgttct accatcgaca ccaccacgct ggcacccagt tgatcggcgc
     5341 gagatttaat cgccgcgaca atttgcgacg gcgcgtgcag ggccagactg gaggtggcaa
     5401 cgccaatcag caacgactgt ttgcccgcca gttgttgtgc cacgcggttg ggaatgtaat
     5461 tcagctccgc catcgccgct tccacttttt cccgcgtttt cgcagaaacg tggctggcct
     5521 ggttcaccac gcgggaaacg gtctgataag agacaccggc atactctgcg acatcgtata
     5581 acgttactgg tttcacattc accaccctga attgactctc ttccgggcgc tatcatgcca
     5641 taccgcgaaa ggttttgcgc cattcgatgg tgtccgggat ctcgacgctc tcccttatgc
     5701 gactcctgca ttaggaagca gcccagtagt aggttgaggc cgttgagcac cgccgccgca
     5761 aggaatggtg catgcaagga gatggcgccc aacagtcccc cggccacggg gcctgccacc
     5821 atacccacgc cgaaacaagc gctcatgagc ccgaagtggc gagcccgatc ttccccatcg
     5881 gtgatgtcgg cgatataggc gccagcaacc gcacctgtgg cgccggtgat gccggccacg
     5941 atgcgtccgg cgtagaggat cgagatctcg atcccgcgaa attaatacga ctcactatag
     6001 gggaattgtg ag
//
