[The description below was written by a language model from this plasmid's Addgene catalogue record and the feature table of its GenBank file.]
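Description:
pET28a-His6-Ran(Q69L) is a 6,012 bp bacterial expression plasmid built on the pET28a backbone for producing human Ran, the small GTPase encoded by RAN (also known as ARA24, Gsp1 or TC4), in E. coli. It replicates from a ColE1/pBR322-type origin. The adjacent bom region and rop gene keep it at low copy number, consistent with the catalogue entry. Selection is with kanamycin through the aph(3')-Ia aminoglycoside phosphotransferase gene. An f1 phage origin is also present, which allows single-stranded DNA production.

Expression is driven by a T7 promoter directly followed by a lac operator, with the plasmid-borne lacI gene and its own promoter supplying repressor. Transcription therefore requires a host that provides T7 RNA polymerase and is induced with IPTG or lactose. Downstream lie the T7 gene 10 ribosome binding site and an N-terminal leader consisting of a 6xHis tag, a thrombin cleavage site and the T7 tag. The Ran coding sequence itself is not annotated in the feature table, but it presumably occupies the unannotated interval between the T7 tag and the vector's second 6xHis sequence, ahead of the T7 terminator. The record does not show whether that C-terminal His tag is translated or cut off by a stop codon, and the cloning sites are listed as unknown.

The name indicates a Q69L substitution, although the record does not describe it. This mutation is generally known to impair GTP hydrolysis and so lock Ran in its GTP-bound state. The plasmid is suited to nickel-affinity purification of recombinant Ran, with optional tag removal by thrombin. Such protein is typically used in biochemical studies of nuclear transport, though the record states no specific application.
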