Addgene plasmid #171563: pET28a-His6-Ran(Q69L)
Purpose: Encodes human Ran protein
Depositing lab: Yan Zeng. Depositing organization: Nanjing Agricultural University.
Backbone
  Vector backbone: pET28a
  Vector type: Bacterial Expression
Growth in bacteria
  Bacterial resistance: Kanamycin, 50 μg/mL
  Growth temperature: 37°C
  Growth strain: DH5alpha
  Copy number: Low Copy
Gene/Insert
  Gene/Insert name: Ran
  Species: H. sapiens (human)
  Entrez Gene: RAN (a.k.a. ARA24, Gsp1, TC4)
  Cloning method: Restriction Enzyme; 5′ cloning site Unknown (unknown if destroyed)
Terms and licenses: Academic/Nonprofit Terms; Industry Terms: Not Available to Industry
How to cite: pET28a-His6-Ran(Q69L) was a gift from Yan Zeng (Addgene plasmid # 171563 ; http://n2t.net/addgene:171563 ; RRID:Addgene_171563)
